Addgene plasmid #22967: Myc-G4-ND2 (N67)
Depositing lab: Anirvan Ghosh. Depositing organization: University of California, San Diego (UCSD).
Backbone
  Vector backbone: pRK5
  Backbone size w/o insert (bp): 4754
  Vector type: Mammalian Expression
Growth in bacteria
  Bacterial resistance: Ampicillin, 100 μg/mL
  Growth temperature: 37°C
  Growth strain: DH10B
  Growth instructions: DH10B
  Copy number: Unknown
Gene/Insert
  Gene/Insert name: NeuroD2
  Species: M. musculus (mouse)
  Insert size (bp): 1143
  Entrez Gene: Neurod2 (a.k.a. Ndrf, bHLHa1)
  Tag / fusion protein: Myc (N terminal on insert); Gal4 DBD (N terminal on insert)
  Cloning method: Restriction Enzyme; 5′ cloning site SalI (unknown if destroyed); 3′ cloning site NotI (unknown if destroyed)
  Sequencing primers: 5′ CMV-F
Terms and licenses: Academic/Nonprofit Terms; Industry Terms: Not Available to Industry
How to cite: Myc-G4-ND2 (N67) was a gift from Anirvan Ghosh (Addgene plasmid # 22967 ; http://n2t.net/addgene:22967 ; RRID:Addgene_22967)
