[The description below was written by a language model from this plasmid's Addgene catalogue record.]
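Description:
Myc-G4-ND2 (N67) is a mammalian expression plasmid built on the pRK5 backbone (about 4.75 kb without insert) that carries mouse NeuroD2 (Neurod2, also known as Ndrf or bHLHa1), a neuronal basic helix-loop-helix transcription factor. The roughly 1.14 kb NeuroD2 insert was placed into the vector by restriction cloning between SalI and NotI sites. It is propagated in E. coli under ampicillin selection; the copy number is recorded as unknown, and no mammalian selection marker is listed. The record does not explicitly name the promoter, although the use of a CMV forward primer for sequencing is consistent with the CMV promoter that normally drives expression in pRK5 vectors.

The encoded protein carries two N-terminal additions: a Myc epitope tag, which allows detection or immunoprecipitation with anti-Myc antibodies, and the Gal4 DNA-binding domain. Fusing a transcription factor to the Gal4 DBD redirects it to Gal4 upstream activating sequences (UAS), so that its transactivation capacity can be measured with a co-transfected UAS-driven reporter, independently of the factor's own DNA-binding specificity and native target sites. This design is typically used to ask how the activation function of a protein such as NeuroD2 is regulated in transfected cells, including neurons, and to map the regions responsible. The record does not explain the "N67" designation, does not specify the intended experiments, and includes no feature table, so the exact order of the tags, any linkers and the other backbone elements cannot be confirmed from the information given.
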