>Addgene plasmid #22967 | Myc-G4-ND2 (N67) | addgene partial sequence | sequence record 28861 | 22967 with Gal4N-term
CCGCCTGTTCAGCGAGCCCGGCCTCCTCTCGGACGTGCCCAAGTTCGCCAGCTGGGGCGACGGCGACGAC
GACGAGCCGAGGAGCGACAAGGGCGACGCGCCGCCGCAGCCTTCTCCTGCTCCCGGGTCGGGGGCTCCAG
GACCCGCCCGGGCCGCCAAGCCAGTGTCTCTTCGTGGAGGAGAAGAGATCCCTGAACCCACGTTGGCTGA
GGTCAAGGAGGAAGGAGAGCTGGGCGGCGAGGAGGAGGAGGAAGAGGAGGAGGAGGAAGGACTGGACGAG
GCGGAAGGCGAGCGGCCCAAGAAGCGCGGGCCGAAGAAACGCAAGATGACCAAGGCGCGTCTGGAGCGCT
CCAAGCTGCGGCGACAGAAGGCCAATGCGCGGGAGCGCAACCGCATGCACGACCTGAACGCGGCTCTGGA
CAACCTGCGCAAGGTGGTGCCCTGCTACTCCAAGACGCAGAAGCTGTCCAAGATCGAGACCCTGCGCCTG
GCCAAGAACTACATCTGGGCTCTCTCGGAGATCTTGCGCTCCGG
