>Addgene plasmid #22967 | Myc-G4-ND2 (N67) | addgene partial sequence | sequence record 28862 | 22967 with CMV-F
TCGTTTAGTGAACCGTCAGATCGCCTGGAGACGCCATCCACGCTGTTTTGACCTCCATAGAAGACACCGG
GACCGATCCAGCCTCCGCGGCCGGGAACGGTGCATTGGAACGCGGATTCCCCGTGCCAAGAGTGACGTAA
GTACCGCCTATAGAGTCTATAGGCCCACCCCCTTGGCTTCGTTAGAACGCGGCTACAATTAATACATAAC
CTTATGTATCATACACATACGATTTAGGTGACACTATAGAATAACATCCACTTTGCCTTTCTCTCCACAG
GTGTCCACTCCCAGGTCCAACTGCACCTCGGTTCTATCGATTGAATTCCCGAACCGACAGTCGGTCTCTT
CACCAAGGCCATTCGCGCCACCATGGAGCAAAAGCTCATTTCTGAGGAAGATCTCAATGGTGGTGGTGGT
GGGTCGATGAAGCTACTGTCTTCTATCGAACAAGCATGCGATATTTGCCGACTTAAAAAGCTCAAGTGCT
CCAAAGAAAAACCGAAGTGCGCCAAGTGTCTGAAGAACAACTGGGAGTGTCGCTACTCTCCCAAAACCAA
AAGGTCTCCGCTGACTAGGGCACATCTGACAGAAGTGGAATCAAGGCTAGAAAGACTGGAACAGCTATTT
CTACTGATTTTTCCCTCGAG
